>Addgene plasmid #200637 | J135F_BattB_Vif(T27X4)-IRES-SpyTag-sfmCherry2(11)-PuroR | addgene full sequence | sequence record 394842 | Addgene NGS Result
AAGGGCCGAGCGCAGAAGTGGTCCTGCAACTTTATCCGCCTCCATCCAGTCTATTAATTGTTGCCGGGAA
GCTAGAGTAAGTAGTTCGCCAGTTAATAGTTTGCGCAACGTTGTTGCCATTGCTACAGGCATCGTGGTGT
CACGCTCGTCGTTTGGTATGGCTTCATTCAGCTCCGGTTCCCAACGATCAAGGCGAGTTACATGATCCCC
CATGTTGTGCAAAAAAGCGGTTAGCTCCTTCGGTCCTCCGATCGTTGTCAGAAGTAAGTTGGCCGCAGTG
TTATCACTCATGGTTATGGCAGCACTGCATAATTCTCTTACTGTCATGCCATCCGTAAGATGCTTTTCTG
TGACTGGTGAGTACTCAACCAAGTCATTCTGAGAATAGTGTATGCGGCGACCGAGTTGCTCTTGCCCGGC
GTCAATACGGGATAATACCGCGCCACATAGCAGAACTTTAAAAGTGCTCATCATTGGAAAACGTTCTTCG
GGGCGAAAACTCTCAAGGATCTTACCGCTGTTGAGATCCAGTTCGATGTAACCCACTCGTGCACCCAACT
GATCTTCAGCATCTTTTACTTTCACCAGCGTTTCTGGGTGAGCAAAAACAGGAAGGCAAAATGCCGCAAA
AAAGGGAATAAGGGCGACACGGAAATGTTGAATACTCATACTCTTCCTTTTTCAATATTATTGAAGCATT
TATCAGGGTTATTGTCTCATGAGCGGATACATATTTGAATGTATTTAGAAAAATAAACAAATAGGGGTTC
CGCGCACATTTCCCCGAAAAGTGCCACCTAAATTGTAAGCGTTAATATTTTGTTAAAATTCGCGTTAAAT
TTTTGTTAAATCAGCTCATTTTTTAACCAATAGGCCGAAATCGGCAAAATCCCTTATAAATCAAAAGAAT
AGACCGAGATAGGGT
[37 nt withheld, positions 926-962]
AAAGAACGTGGACTCCAACGTCAAAGG
[49 nt withheld, positions 990-1038]
T
[91 nt withheld, positions 1040-1130]
G
[124 nt withheld, positions 1132-1255]
CCCATTCGCCATTCAGGCTGCGCAACTGTTGGGAAGGGCGATCGGTGCGGGCCTCTTCGCTATTACGCCA
GCTGGCGAAAGGGGGATGTGCTGCAAGGCGATTAAGTTGGGTAACGCCAGGGTTTTCCCAGTCACGACGT
TGTAAAACGACGGCCAGTGAATTGTAATACGACTCACTATAGGGCGAATTGGGTACCGGGCCCCCCCTCG
AGGTCGACGATGTAGGTCACGGCATTCCGGACTCAGCGCTCGAGCCGGCTTGTCGACGACGGCGGTCTCC
GTCGTCAGGATCATCCGCAGATTATACCGCAACTACACGCCACCATGGAAAACAGATGGCAGGTGATGAT
TGTGTGGCAAGTAGACAGGATGAGGATTAGAACATGGAAAAGTTTAGTAAAATAGTAATGATAGGTTTCA
GGGAAAGCTAGGGGATGGTTTTATAGACATCACTATGAAAGCCCTCATCCAAGAATAAGTTCAGAAGTAC
ACATCCCACTAGGGGATGCTAGATTGGTAATAACAACATATTGGGGTCTGCATACAGGAGAAAGAGACTG
GCATTTGGGTCAGGGAGTCTCCATAGAATGGAGGAAAAAGAGATATAGCACACAAGTAGACCCTGAACTA
GCAGACCAACTAATTCATCTGTATTACTTTGACTGTTTTTCAGACTCTGCTATAAGAAAGGCCTTATTAG
GACACATAGTTAGCCCTAGGTGTGAATATCAAGCAGGACATAACAAGGTAGGATCTCTACAATACTTGGC
ACTAGCAGCATTAATAACACCAAAAAAGATAAAGCCACCTTTGCCTAGTGTTACGAAACTGACAGAGGAT
AGATGGAACAAGCCCCAGAAGACCAAGGGCCACAGAGGGAGCCACACAATGAATGGACACTAGTAACTTA
AGAATTCACCGGTCTGACCTCCTTCTCCCTCTCTTCAGGTCTGCAGTCGACGGTACCGCGGGCCCGGGAT
CCACCGGATCTAGATAACTGATCACTGTGGAATCAGAGAGACTGCCCCTCTCCCTCTCCCCCCCCTAACG
TTACTGGCCGAAGCCGCTTGGAATAAGGCCGGTGTGCGTTTGTCTATATGTTATTTTCCACCATATTGCC
GTCTTTTGGCAATGTGAGGGCCCGGAAACCTGGCCCTGTCTTCTTGACGAGCATTCCTAGGGGTCTTTCC
CCTCTCGCCAAAGGAATGCAAGGTCTGTTGAATGTCGTGAAGGAAGCAGTTCCTCTGGAAGCTTCTTGAA
GACAAACAACGTCTGTAGCGACCCTTTGCAGGCAGCGGAACCCCCCACCTGGCGACAGGTGCCTCTGCGG
CCAAAAGCCACGTGTATAAGATACACCTGCAAAGGCGGCACAACCCCAGTGCCACGTTGTGAGTTGGATA
GTTGTGGAAAGAGTCAAATGGCTCTCCTCAAGCGTATTCAACAAGGGGCTGAAGGATGCCCAGAAGGTAC
CCCATTGTATGGGATCTGATCTGGGGCCTCGGTGCACATGCTTTACATGTGTTTAGTCGAGGTTAAAAAA
ACGTCTAGGCCCCCCGAACCATGGGGACGTGGTTTTCCTTTGAAAAACACGATGATAATATGGCCACAAC
CATGGTGCCTACTATCGTGATGGTGGACGCCTACAAGCGTTACAAGGGCGGATATACAATCGTCGAGCAG
TATGAACGGGCGGAGGCTAGGCACAGCACCGGTGGATCAGGAGGCGGTTCGTCAGGTTCTGGCACCGAGT
ACAAGCCCACGGTGCGCCTCGCCACCCGCGACGACGTCCCCAGGGCCGTACGCACCCTCGCCGCCGCGTT
CGCCGACTACCCCGCCACGCGCCACACCGTCGATCCGGACCGCCACATCGAGCGGGTCACCGAGCTGCAA
GAACTCTTCCTCACGCGCGTCGGGCTCGACATCGGCAAGGTGTGGGTCGCGGACGACGGCGCCGCGGTGG
CGGTCTGGACCACGCCGGAGAGCGTCGAAGCGGGGGCGGTGTTCGCCGAGATCGGCCCGCGCATGGCCGA
GTTGAGCGGTTCCCGGCTGGCCGCGCAGCAACAGATGGAAGGCCTCCTGGCGCCGCACCGGCCCAAGGAG
CCCGCGTGGTTCCTGGCCACCGTCGGCGTCTCGCCCGACCACCAGGGCAAGGGTCTGGGCAGCGCCGTCG
TGCTCCCCGGAGTGGAGGCGGCCGAGCGCGCCGGGGTGCCCGCCTTCCTGGAGACCTCCGCGCCCCGCAA
CCTCCCCTTCTACGAGCGGCTCGGCTTCACCGTCACCGCCGACGTCGAGGTGCCCGAAGGACCGCGCACC
TGGTGCATGACCCGCAAGTAATAGGGATCCTGATCATAATCAGCCATACCACATTTGTAGAGGTTTTACT
TGCTTTAAAAAACCTCCCACACCTCCCCCTGAACCTGAAACATAAAATGAATGCAATTGTTGTTGTTAAC
TTGTTTATTGCAGCTTATAATGGTTACAAATAAAGCAATAGCATCACAAATTTCACAAATAAAGCATTTT
TTTCACTGCATTCTAGTTGTGGTTTGTCCAAACTCATCAATGTATCTTAGGAGATCCCCTTTAGTGAGGG
TTAATTTCGAGCTTGGCGTAATCATGGTCATAGCTGTTTCCTGTGTGAAATTGTTATCCGCTCACAATTC
CACACAACATACGAGCCGGAAGCATAAAGTGTAAAGCCTGGGGTGCCTAATGAGTGAGCTAACTCACATT
AATTGCGTTGCGCTCACTGCCCGCTTTCCAGTCGGGAAACCTGTCGTGCCAGCTGCATTAATGAATCGGC
CAACGCGCGGGGAGAGGCGGTTTGCGTATTGGGCGCTCTTCCGCTTCCTCGCTCACTGACTCGCTGCACT
CGGTCGTTCGGCTGCGGCGAGCGGTATCAGCTCACTCAAAGGCGGTAATACGGTTATCCACAGAATCAGG
GGATAACGCAGGAAAGAACATGTGAGCAAAAGGCCAGCAAAAGGCCAGGAACCGTAAAAAGGCCGCGTTG
CTGGCGTTTTTCCATAGGCTCCGCCCCCCTGACGAGCATCACAAAAATCGACGCTCAAGTCAGAGGTGGC
GAAACCCGACAGGACTATAAAGATACCAGGCGTTTCCCCCTGGAAGCTCCCTCGTGCGCTCTCCTGTTCC
GACCCTGCCGCTTACCGGATACCTGTCCGCCTTTCTCCCTTCGGGAAGCGTGGCGCTTTCTCATAGCTCA
CGCTGTAGGTATCTCAGTTCGGTGTAGGTCGTTCGCTCCAAGCTGGGCTGTGTGCACGAACCCCCCGTTC
AGCCCGACCGCTGCGCCTTATCCGGTAACTATCGTCTTGAGTCCAACCCGGTAAGACACGACTTATCGCC
ACTGGCAGCAGCCACTGGTAACAGGATTAGCAGAGCGAGGTATGTAGGCGGTGCTACAGAGTTCTTGAAG
TGGTGGCCTAACTACGGCTACACTAGAAGAACAGTATTTGGTATCTGCGCTCTGCTGAAGCCAGTTACCT
TCGGAAAAAGAGTTGGTAGCTCTTGATCCGGCAAACAAACCACCGCTGGTAGCGGTGGTTTTTTTGTTTG
CAAGCAGCAGATTACGCGCAGAAAAAAAGGATCTCAAGAAGATCCTTTGATCTTTTCTACGGGGTCTGAC
GCTCAGTGGAACGAAAACTCACGTTAAGGGATTTTGGTCATGAGATTATCAAAAAGGATCTTCACCTAGA
TCCTTTTAAATTAAAAATGAAGTTTTAAATCAATCTAAAGTATATATGAGTAAACTTGGTCTGACAGTTA
CCAATGCTTAATCAGTGAGGCACCTATCTCAGCGATCTGTCTATTTCGTTCATCCATAGTTGCCTGACTC
CCCGTCGTGTAGATAACTACGATACGGGAGGGCTTACCATCTGGCCCCAGTGCTGCAATGATACCGCGAG
ACCCACGCTCACCGGCTCCAGATTTATCAGCAATAAACCAGCCAGCCGG
Features (pLannotate 1.2.2; 19 found; start..end, strand, type, name):
    670..774     -  promoter       AmpR promoter: bla
    827..1255    -  rep_origin     f1 ori (sequence partly withheld): f1 bacteriophage origin of replication; arrow indicates direction of (+) strand synthesis
   1260..1417    -  CDS            lacZα (fragment): LacZα fragment of β-galactosidase; lacZ fragment
   1420..1438    +  promoter       T7 promoter: promoter for bacteriophage T7 RNA polymerase
   1447..1474    -  misc_feature   MCS (fragment): pBluescript multiple cloning site
   1580..2155    +  CDS            vif: VIF_HV1BR - Experimental evidence at protein level: Swiss-Prot protein existence level 1. Counteracts the innate antiviral activity of host APOBEC3F and APOBEC3G. Forms a complex with host APOBEC3F and APOBEC3G thus preventing the entry of these lethally hypermutating enzymes into progeny virions. Recruits an active E3 ubiquitin ligase complex composed of elongin BC, CUL5, and RBX2 to induce polyubiquitination of APOBEC3G and APOBEC3F. In turn, they are directed to the 26S proteasome for degradation. Vif interaction with APOBEC3G also blocks its cytidine deaminase activity in a proteasome-inde
   2205..2237    +  misc_feature   MCS (fragment): multiple cloning site
   2280..2866    +  misc_feature   IRES2: internal ribosome entry site (IRES) of the encephalomyocarditis virus (EMCV)
   2918..2971    +  CDS            sfCherry (fragment): sfCherry is a basic (constitutively fluorescent) fluorescent protein published in 2013, derived from Discosoma sp.. It is reported to be a monomer.
   2999..3583    +  CDS            PuroR (fragment): puromycin N-acetyltransferase; pac from Streptomyces; confers resistance to puromycin
   3596..3680    +  CDS            large T antigen (fragment): large T antigen from SV40 (simian virus 40)
   3703..3824    +  polyA_signal   SV40 poly(A) signal: SV40 polyadenylation signal
   3833..3851    -  promoter       T3 promoter: promoter for bacteriophage T3 RNA polymerase
   3896..3912    -  protein_bind   lac operator: The lac repressor binds to the lac operator to inhibit transcription in E. coli. This inhibition can be relieved by adding lactose or isopropyl-β-D-thiogalactopyranoside (IPTG). lac repressor encoded by lacI
   3920..3950    -  promoter       lac promoter: promoter for the E. coli lac operon
   3965..3986    -  protein_bind   CAP binding site: CAP binding activates transcription in the presence of cAMP. E. coli catabolite activator protein
   3999..4091    -  CDS            lacI (fragment): lac repressor; lacI; The lac repressor binds to the lac operator to inhibit transcription in E. coli. This inhibition can be relieved by adding lactose or isopropyl-β-D-thiogalactopyranoside (IPTG).
   4274..4862    -  rep_origin     ori: high-copy-number ColE1/pMB1/pBR322/pUC origin of replication
   5033..669     -  CDS            AmpR (across the origin): β-lactamase; bla; confers resistance to ampicillin, carbenicillin, and related antibiotics
