[The description below was written by a language model from this plasmid's Addgene catalogue record and pLannotate feature annotations shown in this document.]
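Description:
J135F_BattB_Vif(T27X4)-IRES-SpyTag-sfmCherry2(11)-PuroR is a 5.2 kb mammalian recombination (attB donor) plasmid designed for site-specific integration into the Bxb1(GT) landing pad of engineered cells that carry two orthogonal Bxb1 landing pads. The backbone is pBluescript-like, with a high-copy ColE1/pUC origin, an f1 origin, an ampicillin resistance gene for selection in E. coli, and residual lacZα/lac promoter and T7/T3 promoter elements flanking the cloning region. The Bxb1 attB site implied by the backbone name is not called out in the automated feature table, and no mammalian promoter is annotated upstream of the insert. This fits a promoterless donor whose cassette is expressed only after recombination places it behind a promoter in the genomic landing pad, although the record does not state this explicitly.

The payload is an HIV-1 vif open reading frame carrying a premature stop at threonine 27 (the name suggests a run of stop codons), so it should not produce functional Vif, the viral protein that normally directs APOBEC3G and APOBEC3F to proteasomal degradation. Downstream, an EMCV IRES drives translation of a second reading frame that, according to the name, comprises a SpyTag, the eleventh β-strand of split sfCherry2 (annotated as a short sfCherry fragment), and puromycin N-acetyltransferase. An SV40 polyadenylation signal follows. Puromycin selection enriches for correctly recombined cells, and the sfCherry2(11) fragment could report integration by complementing a matching sfCherry2(1-10) partner, though the record does not describe one. The construct most plausibly serves as a null Vif control in the functional characterisation of protein variants.
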