Addgene plasmid #200637: J135F_BattB_Vif(T27X4)-IRES-SpyTag-sfmCherry2(11)-PuroR
Purpose: Recombination plasmid for Matreyek Bxb1(GT) landing pad in dual landing pad cells
Depositing lab: Kenneth Matreyek. Depositing organization: Case Western Reserve University. Publication: Mammalian Genomic Manipulation with Orthogonal Bxb1 DNA Recombinase Sites for the Functional Characterization of Protein Variants. Roelle SM, Kamath ND, Matreyek KA. ACS Synth Biol. 2023 Nov 3. doi: 10.1021/acssynbio.3c00355. PubMed 37922210.
Backbone
  Vector backbone: BattB
  Vector type: Mammalian Expression
  Selectable markers: Puromycin
Growth in bacteria
  Bacterial resistance: Ampicillin, 100 μg/mL
  Growth temperature: 37°C
  Growth strain: DH5alpha
  Copy number: High Copy
Gene/Insert
  Gene/Insert name: Vif
  Species: Human immunodeficiency virus
  Mutation: T27stop
  Cloning method: Gibson Cloning
Terms and licenses: Academic/Nonprofit Terms; Industry Terms: Not Available to Industry
How to cite: J135F_BattB_Vif(T27X4)-IRES-SpyTag-sfmCherry2(11)-PuroR was a gift from Kenneth Matreyek (Addgene plasmid # 200637 ; http://n2t.net/addgene:200637 ; RRID:Addgene_200637)
